Addgene plasmid #226008: PB_EF1a-DjCas13d-msfGFP-Blast
Purpose: DjCas13d protein for RNA targeting in piggyBac backbone
Depositing lab: Silvana Konermann. Depositing organization: Arc Institute. Publication: Deep learning and CRISPR-Cas13d ortholog discovery for optimized RNA targeting. Wei J, Lotfy P, Faizi K, Baungaard S, Gibson E, Wang E, Slabodkin H, Kinnaman E, Chandrasekaran S, Kitano H, Durrant MG, Duffy CV, Pawluk A, Hsu PD, Konermann S. Cell Syst. 2023 Dec 20;14(12):1087-1102.e13. doi: 10.1016/j.cels.2023.11.006. Epub 2023 Dec 12. PubMed 38091991.
Backbone
  Vector backbone: Custom
  Vector type: Mammalian Expression, CRISPR
  Selectable markers: Blasticidin
Growth in bacteria
  Bacterial resistance: Ampicillin, 100 μg/mL
  Growth temperature: 37°C
  Growth strain: NEB Stable
  Copy number: Unknown
Gene/Insert
  Gene/Insert name: DjCas13d RNA-targeting nuclease
  Tag / fusion protein: msfGFP (C terminal on backbone)
Terms and licenses: Academic/Nonprofit Terms; Industry Terms: Not Available to Industry
Depositor comments: This does not include a guideRNA (see separate lenti plasmid: pLV-EF1a-mTagBFP2-2A-Puro_hU6-DJ-DR36-BsmBI, Addgene #226009) and needs to be co-transfected with a plasmid encoding the Piggybac transposase for insertion into the genome.
How to cite: PB_EF1a-DjCas13d-msfGFP-Blast was a gift from Silvana Konermann (Addgene plasmid # 226008 ; http://n2t.net/addgene:226008 ; RRID:Addgene_226008)
