[The description below was written by a language model from this plasmid's Addgene catalogue record and pLannotate feature annotations shown in this document.]
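Description:
PB_EF1a-DjCas13d-msfGFP-Blast is a 9.6 kb mammalian expression plasmid built on a custom piggyBac transposon backbone, designed to integrate the RNA-targeting CRISPR nuclease DjCas13d stably into a host cell genome. In bacteria it replicates from a high-copy ColE1/pUC-type origin and is selected with ampicillin through the AmpR (β-lactamase) cassette. The backbone also carries an f1 origin and cloning-vector remnants: lac promoter/operator elements, lacZα and lacI fragments, and flanking T3 and T7 promoters.

The payload is driven by the strong constitutive human EF-1α promoter. The automated annotation leaves a gap of roughly 2.7 kb between this promoter and the fluorescent protein, which is presumably where the DjCas13d coding sequence lies, although the feature table does not label it. The nuclease is fused at its C terminus to msfGFP (matched by the annotation tool to the related moxGFP). This is followed by a partial match to an HA epitope tag and then a blasticidin S deaminase gene for selecting mammalian cells. The element linking the fusion protein to the resistance gene is not annotated, so the record does not show how the two are co-expressed. A WPRE boosts transcript stability and expression, and an SV40 polyadenylation signal ends the unit. The piggyBac terminal repeats are not explicitly annotated either; the short baculovirus FP25 fragment upstream of the promoter may reflect sequence that accompanies a piggyBac arm.

The plasmid encodes no transposase and must be co-transfected with a piggyBac transposase plasmid for genomic insertion. It also carries no guide RNA, which comes from a separate lentiviral vector. It is used to generate blasticidin-selected, GFP-trackable cell lines expressing DjCas13d for programmable RNA targeting.
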