Features (pLannotate 1.2.2; 20 found; start..end, strand, type, name):
      1..589     +  rep_origin     ori: high-copy-number ColE1/pMB1/pBR322/pUC origin of replication
    772..864     +  CDS            lacI (fragment): lac repressor; lacI; The lac repressor binds to the lac operator to inhibit transcription in E. coli. This inhibition can be relieved by adding lactose or isopropyl-β-D-thiogalactopyranoside (IPTG).
    877..898     +  protein_bind   CAP binding site: CAP binding activates transcription in the presence of cAMP. E. coli catabolite activator protein
    913..943     +  promoter       lac promoter: promoter for the E. coli lac operon
    951..967     +  protein_bind   lac operator: The lac repressor binds to the lac operator to inhibit transcription in E. coli. This inhibition can be relieved by adding lactose or isopropyl-β-D-thiogalactopyranoside (IPTG). lac repressor encoded by lacI
   1012..1030    +  promoter       T3 promoter: promoter for bacteriophage T3 RNA polymerase
   1047..1175    -  CDS            FP (fragment): FP25_NPVAC - Experimental evidence at protein level: Swiss-Prot protein existence level 1. From Autographa californica nuclear polyhedrosis virus (AcMNPV).
   1497..1540    +  CDS            small t antigen (fragment): SV40 (simian virus 40) small t antigen
   1547..2725    +  promoter       EF-1α promoter: strong constitutive promoter for human elongation factor EF-1α
   5447..6160    +  CDS            moxGFP: moxGFP is a basic (constitutively fluorescent) green fluorescent protein published in 2015, derived from Aequorea victoria. It is reported to be a rapidly-maturing monomer.
   6200..6226    +  CDS            3xHA (fragment): three tandem HA epitope tags
   6293..6691    +  CDS            BSD: blasticidin S deaminase; Aspergillus terreus BSD; confers resistance to blasticidin
   6707..7295    +  misc_feature   WPRE: woodchuck hepatitis virus posttranscriptional regulatory element
   7325..7405    +  CDS            large T antigen (fragment): large T antigen from SV40 (simian virus 40)
   7428..7490    +  polyA_signal   SV40 poly(A) signal (fragment): SV40 polyadenylation signal
   7795..7813    -  promoter       T7 promoter: promoter for bacteriophage T7 RNA polymerase
   7816..7973    +  CDS            lacZα (fragment): LacZα fragment of β-galactosidase; lacZ fragment
   7978..8406    +  rep_origin     f1 ori (sequence partly withheld): f1 bacteriophage origin of replication; arrow indicates direction of (+) strand synthesis
   8459..8563    +  promoter       AmpR promoter: bla
   8564..9424    +  CDS            AmpR: β-lactamase; bla; confers resistance to ampicillin, carbenicillin, and related antibiotics
>Addgene plasmid #226008 | PB_EF1a-DjCas13d-msfGFP-Blast | addgene full sequence | sequence record 449591 | Addgene NGS Result
TTGAGATCCTTTTTTTCTGCGCGTAATCTGCTGCTTGCAAACAAAAAAACCACCGCTACCAGCGGTGGTT
TGTTTGCCGGATCAAGAGCTACCAACTCTTTTTCCGAAGGTAACTGGCTTCAGCAGAGCGCAGATACCAA
ATACTGTTCTTCTAGTGTAGCCGTAGTTAGGCCACCACTTCAAGAACTCTGTAGCACCGCCTACATACCT
CGCTCTGCTAATCCTGTTACCAGTGGCTGCTGCCAGTGGCGATAAGTCGTGTCTTACCGGGTTGGACTCA
AGACGATAGTTACCGGATAAGGCGCAGCGGTCGGGCTGAACGGGGGGTTCGTGCACACAGCCCAGCTTGG
AGCGAACGACCTACACCGAACTGAGATACCTACAGCGTGAGCTATGAGAAAGCGCCACGCTTCCCGAAGG
GAGAAAGGCGGACAGGTATCCGGTAAGCGGCAGGGTCGGAACAGGAGAGCGCACGAGGGAGCTTCCAGGG
GGAAACGCCTGGTATCTTTATAGTCCTGTCGGGTTTCGCCACCTCTGACTTGAGCGTCGATTTTTGTGAT
GCTCGTCAGGGGGGCGGAGCCTATGGAAAAACGCCAGCAACGCGGCCTTTTTACGGTTCCTGGCCTTTTG
CTGGCCTTTTGCTCACATGTTCTTTCCTGCGTTATCCCCTGATTCTGTGGATAACCGTATTACCGCCTTT
GAGTGAGCTGATACCGCTCGCCGCAGCCGAACGACCGAGCGCAGCGAGTCAGTGAGCGAGGAAGCGGAAG
AGCGCCCAATACGCAAACCGCCTCTCCCCGCGCGTTGGCCGATTCATTAATGCAGCTGGCACGACAGGTT
TCCCGACTGGAAAGCGGGCAGTGAGCGCAACGCAATTAATGTGAGTTAGCTCACTCATTAGGCACCCCAG
GCTTTACACTTTATGCTTCCGGCTCGTATGTTGTGTGGAATTGTGAGCGGATAACAATTTCACACAGGAA
ACAGCTATGACCATGATTACGCCAAGCTCGAAATTAACCCTCACTAAAGGGAACAAAAGCTGGTACCTCG
CGCGACTTGGTTTGCCATTCTTTAGCGCGCGTCGCGTCACACAGCTTGGCCACAATGTGGTTTTTGTCAA
ACGAAGATTCTATGACGTGTTTAAAGTTTAGGTCGAGTAAAGCGCAAATCTTTTGTTTGATGATTAACCC
TAGAAAGATAGTCTGCGTAAAATTGACGCATGCATTCTTGAAATATTGCTCTCTCTTTCTAAATAGCGCG
AATCCGTCGCTGTGCATTTAGGACATCTCAGTCGCCGCTTGGAGCTCCCGTGAGGCGTGCTTGTCAATGC
GGTAAGTGTCACTGATTTTGAACTATAACGACCGCGTGAGTCAAAATGACGCATGATTATCTTTTACGTG
ACTTTTAAGATTTAACTCATACGATAATTATATTGTTATTTCATGTTCTACTTACGTGATAACTTATTAT
ATATATATTTTCTTGTTATAGATATCGGAATCTTTGCAGCTAATGGACCTTCTAGGTCTTGAAAGGAGTG
GGAATTGGCTCCGGTGCCCGTCAGTGGGCAGAGCGCACATCGCCCACAGTCCCCGAGAAGTTGGGGGGAG
GGGTCGGCAATTGAACCGGTGCCTAGAGAAGGTGGCGCGGGGTAAACTGGGAAAGTGATGTCGTGTACTG
GCTCCGCCTTTTTCCCGAGGGTGGGGGAGAACCGTATATAAGTGCAGTAGTCGCCGTGAACGTTCTTTTT
CGCAACGGGTTTGCCGCCAGAACACAGGTAAGTGCCGTGTGTGGTTCCCGCGGGCCTGGCCTCTTTACGG
GTTATGGCCCTTGCGTGCCTTGAATTACTTCCACCTGGCTGCAGTACGTGATTCTTGATCCCGAGCTTCG
GGTTGGAAGTGGGTGGGAGAGTTCGAGGCCTTGCGCTTAAGGAGCCCCTTCGCCTCGTGCTTGAGTTGAG
GCCTGGCCTGGGCGCTGGGGCCGCCGCGTGCGAATCTGGTGGCACCTTCGCGCCTGTCTCGCTGCTTTCG
ATAAGTCTCTAGCCATTTAAAATTTTTGATGACCTGCTGCGACGCTTTTTTTCTGGCAAGATAGTCTTGT
AAATGCGGGCCAAGATCTGCACACTGGTATTTCGGTTTTTGGGGCCGCGGGCGGCGACGGGGCCCGTGCG
TCCCAGCGCACATGTTCGGCGAGGCGGGGCCTGCGAGCGCGGCCACCGAGAATCGGACGGGGGTAGTCTC
AAGCTGGCCGGCCTGCTCTGGTGCCTGGCCTCGCGCCGCCGTGTATCGCCCCGCCCTGGGCGGCAAGGCT
GGCCCGGTCGGCACCAGTTGCGTGAGCGGAAAGATGGCCGCTTCCCGGCCCTGCTGCAGGGAGCTCAAAA
TGGAGGACGCGGCGCTCGGGAGAGCGGGCGGGTGAGTCACCCACACAAAGGAAAAGGGCCTTTCCGTCCT
CAGCCGTCGCTTCATGTGACTCCACGGAGTACCGGGCGCCGTCCAGGCACCTCGATTAGTTCTCGAGCTT
TTGGAGTACGTCGTCTTTAGGTTGGGGGGAGGGGTTTTATGCGATGGAGTTTCCCCACACTGAGTGGGTG
GAGACTGAAGTTAGGCCAGCTTGGCACTTGATGTAATTCTCCTTGGAATTTGCCCTTTTTGAGTTTGGAT
CTTGGTTCATTCTCAAGCCTCAGACAGTGGTTCAAAGTTTTTTTCTTCCATTTCAGGTGTCGTGACGTAC
GGCCACCATGAGCCCCAAGAAGAAGAGAAAGGTGGAGGCCAGCAAGAAGCAGAAGAGCAAGAAAACCGTG
AGCAAGACCAGCGGCCTGAAGGAGGCCCTGAGCGTGCAGGGCACCGTGATCATGACCAGCTTCGGCAAGG
GCAACATGGCCAACCTGAGCTACAAGATCCCCAGCAGCCAGAAGCCCCAGAACCTGAACAGCAGCGCCGG
CCTGAAGAACGTGGAGGTGAGCGGCAAGAAGATCAAGTTCCAGGGCAGGCACCCCAAGATCGCCACCACC
GACAACCCCCTGTTCAAGCCCCAGCCCGGCATGGACCTGCTGTGCCTGAAGGACAAGCTGGAGATGCACT
ACTTCGGCAAGACCTTCGACGACAACATCCACATCCAGCTGATCTACCAGATCCTGGACATCGAGAAGAT
CCTGGCCGTGCACGTGAACAACATCGTGTTCACCCTGGACAACGTGCTGCACCCCCAGAAGGAGGAGCTG
ACCGAGGACTTCATCGGCGCCGGCGGCTGGAGGATCAACCTGGACTACCAGACCCTGAGGGGCCAGACCA
ACAAGTACGACAGGTTCAAGAACTACATTAAGAGGAAGGAGCTGCTGTACTTCGGCGAGGCCTTCTACCA
CGAGAACGAGAGGAGGTACGAGGAGGACATCTTCGCCATCCTGACCCTGCTGAGCGCCCTGAGGCAGTTC
TGCTTCCACAGCGACCTGAGCAGCGACGAGAGCGACCACGTGAACAGCTTCTGGCTGTACCAGCTGGAGG
ACCAGCTGAGCGACGAGTTCAAGGAGACACTGAGCATCCTGTGGGAGGAGGTGACCGAGAGGATCGACAG
CGAGTTCCTGAAAACCAACACCGTGAACCTGCACATCCTGTGCCACGTGTTCCCCAAGGAGAGCAAGGAG
ACAATCGTGAGGGCCTACTACGAGTTCCTGATCAAGAAGAGCTTCAAGAACATGGGCTTCAGCATCAAGA
AGCTGAGGGAGATCATGCTGGAGCAGAGCGACCTGAAGAGCTTCAAGGAGGACAAGTACAACAGCGTGAG
GGCCAAGCTGTACAAGCTGTTCGACTTCATCATCACCTACTACTACGACCACCACGCCTTCGAGAAGGAG
GCCCTGGTGAGCAGCCTGAGGAGCAGCCTGACCGAGGAGAACAAGGAGGAGATCTATATCAAAACCGCCA
GGACCCTGGCCAGCGCCCTGGGCGCCGACTTCAAGAAGGCCGCCGCCGACGTGAACGCCAAGAACATCAG
GGACTACCAGAAGAAGGCCAACGACTACAGGATCAGCTTCGAGGACATTAAGATCGGCAACACCGGCATC
GGCTACTTCAGCGAGCTGATCTACATGCTGACCCTGCTGCTGGACGGCAAGGAGATCAACGACCTGCTGA
CCACCCTGATCAACAAGTTCGACAACATCATCAGCTTCATCGACATCCTGAAGAAGCTGAACCTGGAGTT
CAAGTTCAAGCCCGAGTACGCCGACTTCTTCAACATGACCAACTGCAGGTACACCCTGGAGGAGCTGAGA
GTGATCAACAGCATCGCCAGGATGCAGAAGCCCAGCGCCGACGCCAGGAAGATCATGTACAGGGACGCCC
TGAGGATCCTGGGCATGGACAACAGGCCCGACGAGGAGATCGACAGGGAGCTGGAGAGGACCATGCCCGT
GGGCGCCGACGGCAAGTTCATCAAGGGCAAGCAGGGCTTCAGGAACTTCATCGCCAGCAACGTGATCGAG
AGCAGCAGGTTCCACTACCTGGTGAGGTACAACAACCCCCACAAGACCAGGACCCTGGTGAAGAACCCCA
ACGTGGTGAAGTTCGTGCTGGAGGGCATCCCCGAGACACAGATCAAGAGGTACTTCGACGTGTGCAAGGG
CCAGGAGATCCCCCCCACCAGCGACAAGAGCGCCCAGATCGACGTGCTGGCCAGGATCATCAGCAGCGTG
GACTACAAGATCTTCGAGGACGTGCCCCAGAGCGCCAAGATCAACAAGGACGACCCCAGCAGGAACTTCA
GCGACGCCCTGAAGAAGCAGAGGTACCAGGCCATCGTGAGCCTGTACCTGACCGTGATGTACCTGATCAC
CAAGAACCTGGTGTACGTGAACAGCAGGTACGTGATCGCCTTCCACTGCCTGGAGAGGGACGCCTTCCTG
CACGGCGTGACCCTGCCCAAGATGAACAAGAAGATCGTGTACAGCCAGCTGACCACCCACCTGCTGACCG
ACAAGAACTACACCACCTACGGCCACCTGAAGAACCAGAAGGGCCACAGGAAGTGGTACGTGCTGGTGAA
GAACAACCTGCAGAACAGCGACATCACCGCCGTGAGCAGCTTCAGGAACATCGTGGCCCACATCAGCGTG
GTGAGGAACAGCAACGAGTACATCAGCGGCATCGGCGAGCTGCACAGCTACTTCGAGCTGTACCACTACC
TGGTGCAGAGCATGATCGCCAAGAACAACTGGTACGACACCAGCCACCAGCCCAAGACCGCCGAGTACCT
GAACAACCTGAAGAAGCACCACACCTACTGCAAGGACTTCGTGAAGGCCTACTGCATCCCCTTCGGCTAC
GTGGTGCCCAGGTACAAGAACCTGACCATCAACGAGCTGTTCGACAGGAACAACCCCAACCCCGAGCCCA
AGGAGGAGGTGGGAGGAGGTGGAAGCGGAGGAGGAGGAAGCGGAGGAGGAGGTAGCGTGAGTAAAGGTGA
AGAACTCTTCACTGGAGTAGTGCCCATTCTGGTAGAGCTTGATGGAGATGTAAATGGACATAAATTCTCC
GTCAGGGGCGAAGGCGAAGGGGACGCCACGAATGGTAAGCTGACTCTGAAATTCATCTGTACGACGGGCA
AACTGCCCGTCCCATGGCCTACACTCGTAACGACCCTCACCTACGGCGTGCAATGCTTTTCTCGATATCC
CGACCACATGAAACAGCATGACTTTTTCAAGTCTGCAATGCCTGAAGGTTATGTTCAAGAAAGGACCATC
AGCTTTAAGGATGATGGTACATATAAAACCCGAGCCGAGGTTAAATTTGAAGGGGACACTCTGGTTAATC
GAATTGAACTGAAAGGTATTGATTTTAAGGAGGACGGTAACATACTGGGGCACAAGTTGGAGTACAACTT
TAACAGCCATAATGTGTATATTACCGCTGATAAGCAGAAAAATGGGATAAAGGCCAACTTTAAGATCCGA
CATAATGTCGAAGATGGTAGTGTTCAACTGGCTGATCATTACCAACAAAATACGCCCATCGGAGATGGAC
CTGTACTCTTGCCTGACAATCATTATCTCTCCACGCAATCAAAGCTTTCCAAGGACCCAAACGAAAAGAG
AGATCACATGGTCCTTCTGGAATTTGTGACTGCCGCAGGCATCACTCTCGGTATGGATGAGCTGTACAAG
GGATCCGGACCTAAGAAAAAGAGGAAGGTGGCGGCCGCTTACCCATACGATGTTCCAGATTACGCTATCG
ATGGCGCAACAAACTTCTCTCTGCTGAAACAAGCCGGAGATGTCGAAGAGAATCCTGGACCGATGGCCAA
GCCTTTGTCTCAAGAAGAATCCACCCTCATTGAAAGAGCAACGGCTACAATCAACAGCATCCCCATCTCT
GAAGACTACAGCGTCGCCAGCGCAGCTCTCTCTAGCGACGGCCGCATCTTCACTGGTGTCAATGTATATC
ATTTTACTGGGGGACCTTGTGCAGAACTCGTGGTGCTGGGCACTGCTGCTGCTGCGGCAGCTGGCAACCT
GACTTGTATCGTCGCGATCGGAAATGAGAACAGGGGCATCTTGAGCCCCTGCGGACGGTGCCGACAGGTG
CTTCTCGATCTGCATCCTGGGATCAAAGCCATAGTGAAGGACAGTGATGGACAGCCGACGGCAGTTGGGA
TTCGTGAATTGCTGCCCTCTGGTTATGTGTGGGAGGGCTAAACGCGTTAAGTCGACAATCAACCTCTGGA
TTACAAAATTTGTGAAAGATTGACTGGTATTCTTAACTATGTTGCTCCTTTTACGCTATGTGGATACGCT
GCTTTAATGCCTTTGTATCATGCTATTGCTTCCCGTATGGCTTTCATTTTCTCCTCCTTGTATAAATCCT
GGTTGCTGTCTCTTTATGAGGAGTTGTGGCCCGTTGTCAGGCAACGTGGCGTGGTGTGCACTGTGTTTGC
TGACGCAACCCCCACTGGTTGGGGCATTGCCACCACCTGTCAGCTCCTTTCCGGGACTTTCGCTTTCCCC
CTCCCTATTGCCACGGCGGAACTCATCGCCGCCTGCCTTGCCCGCTGCTGGACAGGGGCTCGGCTGTTGG
GCACTGACAATTCCGTGGTGTTGTCGGGGAAATCATCGTCCTTTCCTTGGCTGCTCGCCTGTGTTGCCAC
CTGGATTCTGCGCGGGACGTCCTTCTGCTACGTCCCTTCGGCCCTCAATCCAGCGGACCTTCCTTCCCGC
GGCCTGCTGCCGGCTCTGCGGCCTCTTCCGCGTCTTCGCCTTCGCCCTCAGACGAGTCGGATTTCCCTTT
GGGCCGCCTCCCCGCGTCGACTTTAAGACCAATGACTTACAAGGCATAATCAGCCATACCACATTTGTAG
AGGTTTTACTTGCTTTAAAAAACCTCCCACACCTCCCCCTGAACCTGAAACATAAAATGAATGCAATTGT
TGTTGTTAACTTGTTTATTGCAGCTTATAATGGTTACAAATAAAGCAATAGCATCACAAATTTCACAAAT
GCTAGCTTTTGTTACTTTATAGAAGAAATTTTGAGTTTTTGTTTTTTTTTAATAAATAAATAAACATAAA
TAAATTGTTTGTTGAATTTATTATTAGTATGTAAGTGTAAATATAATAAAACTTAATATCTATTCAAATT
AATAAATAAACCTCGATATACAGACCGATAAAACACATGCGTCAATTTTACGCATGATTATCTTTAACGT
ACGTCACAATATGATTATCTTTCTAGGGTTAAATAATAGTTTCTAATTTTTTTATTATTCAGCCTGCTGT
CGTGAATACCGAGCTCCAATTCGCCCTATAGTGAGTCGTATTACAATTCACTGGCCGTCGTTTTACAACG
TCGTGACTGGGAAAACCCTGGCGTTACCCAACTTAATCGCCTTGCAGCACATCCCCCTTTCGCCAGCTGG
CGTAATAGCGAAGAGGCCCGCACCGATCGCCCTTCCCAACAGTTGCGCAGCCTGAATGGCGAATGGG
[124 nt withheld, positions 7978-8101]
C
[91 nt withheld, positions 8103-8193]
A
[49 nt withheld, positions 8195-8243]
CCTTTGACGTTGGAGTCCACGTTCTTT
[37 nt withheld, positions 8271-8307]
ACCCTATCTCGGTCTATTCTTTTGATTTATAAGGGATTTTGCCGATTTCGGCCTATTGGTTAAAAAATGA
GCTGATTTAACAAAAATTTAACGCGAATTTTAACAAAATATTAACGCTTACAATTTAGGTGGCACTTTTC
GGGGAAATGTGCGCGGAACCCCTATTTGTTTATTTTTCTAAATACATTCAAATATGTATCCGCTCATGAG
ACAATAACCCTGATAAATGCTTCAATAATATTGAAAAAGGAAGAGTATGAGTATTCAACATTTCCGTGTC
GCCCTTATTCCCTTTTTTGCGGCATTTTGCCTTCCTGTTTTTGCTCACCCAGAAACGCTGGTGAAAGTAA
AAGATGCTGAAGATCAGTTGGGTGCACGAGTGGGTTACATCGAACTGGATCTCAACAGCGGTAAGATCCT
TGAGAGTTTTCGCCCCGAAGAACGTTTTCCAATGATGAGCACTTTTAAAGTTCTGCTATGTGGCGCGGTA
TTATCCCGTATTGACGCCGGGCAAGAGCAACTCGGTCGCCGCATACACTATTCTCAGAATGACTTGGTTG
AGTACTCACCAGTCACAGAAAAGCATCTTACGGATGGCATGACAGTAAGAGAATTATGCAGTGCTGCCAT
AACCATGAGTGATAACACTGCGGCCAACTTACTTCTGACAACGATCGGAGGACCGAAGGAGCTAACCGCT
TTTTTGCACAACATGGGGGATCATGTAACTCGCCTTGATCGTTGGGAACCGGAGCTGAATGAAGCCATAC
CAAACGACGAGCGTGACACCACGATGCCTGTAGCAATGGCAACAACGTTGCGCAAACTATTAACTGGCGA
ACTACTTACTCTAGCTTCCCGGCAACAATTAATAGACTGGATGGAGGCGGATAAAGTTGCAGGACCACTT
CTGCGCTCGGCCCTTCCGGCTGGCTGGTTTATTGCTGATAAATCTGGAGCCGGTGAGCGTGGGTCCCGCG
GTATCATTGCAGCACTGGGGCCAGATGGTAAGCCCTCCCGTATCGTAGTTATCTACACGACGGGGAGTCA
GGCAACTATGGATGAACGAAATAGACAGATCGCTGAGATAGGTGCCTCACTGATTAAGCATTGGTAACTG
TCAGACCAAGTTTACTCATATATACTTTAGATTGATTTAAAACTTCATTTTTAATTTAAAAGGATCTAGG
TGAAGATCCTTTTTGATAATCTCATGACCAAAATCCCTTAACGTGAGTTTTCGTTCCACTGAGCGTCAGA
CCCCGTAGAAAAGATCAAAGGATCTTC
